>Addgene plasmid #67718 | pME-secAnxaV-NS | depositor full sequence | sequence record 124443 | pME-secAnxaV-NS sequence 3565 bps
CTTTCCTGCGTTATCCCCTGATTCTGTGGATAACCGTATTACCGCCTTTGAGTGAGCTGATACCGCTCGC
CGCAGCCGAACGACCGAGCGCAGCGAGTCAGTGAGCGAGGAAGCGGAAGAGCGCCCAATACGCAAACCGC
CTCTCCCCGCGCGTTGGCCGATTCATTAATGCAGCTGGCACGACAGGTTTCCCGACTGGAAAGCGGGCAG
TGAGCGCAACGCAATTAATACGCGTACCGCTAGCCAGGAAGAGTTTGTAGAAACGCAAAAAGGCCATCCG
TCAGGATGGCCTTCTGCTTAGTTTGATGCCTGGCAGTTTATGGCGGGCGTCCTGCCCGCCACCCTCCGGG
CCGTTGCTTCACAACGTTCAAATCCGCTCCCGGCGGATTTGTCCTACTCAGGAGAGCGTTCACCGACAAA
CAACAGATAAAACGAAAGGCCCAGTCTTCCGACTGAGCCTTTCGTTTTATTTGATGCCTGGCAGTTCCCT
ACTCTCGCGTTAACGCTAGCATGGATGTTTTCCCAGTCACGACGTTGTAAAACGACGGCCAGTCTTAAGC
TCGGGCCCCAAATAATGATTTTATTTTGACTGATAGTGACCTGTTCGTTGCAACAAATTGATGAGCAATG
CTTTTTTATAATGCCAACTTTGTACAAAAAAGCAGGCTGCCACCATGGTGCACAAGGTGCTGCTGGCCCT
GTTCTTCATCTTCCTGGCCCCCGCCGGCACCGCACAGGTTCTCAGAGGCACTGTGACTGACTTCCCTGGA
TTTGATGAGCGGGCTGATGCAGAAACTCTTCGGAAGGCTATGAAAGGCTTGGGCACAGATGAGGAGAGCA
TCCTGACTCTGTTGACATCCCGAAGTAATGCTCAGCGCCAGGAAATCTCTGCAGCTTTTAAGACTCTGTT
TGGCAGGGATCTTCTGGATGACCTGAAATCAGAACTAACTGGAAAATTTGAAAAATTAATTGTGGCTCTG
ATGAAACCCTCTCGGCTTTATGATGCTTATGAACTGAAACATGCCTTGAAGGGAGCTGGAACAAATGAAA
AAGTACTGACAGAAATTATTGCTTCAAGGACACCTGAAGAACTGAGAGCCATCAAACAAGTTTATGAAGA
AGAATATGGCTCAAGCCTGGAAGATGACGTGGTGGGGGACACTTCAGGGTACTACCAGCGGATGTTGGTG
GTTCTCCTTCAGGCTAACAGAGACCCTGATGCTGGAATTGATGAAGCTCAAGTTGAACAAGATGCTCAGG
CTTTATTTCAGGCTGGAGAACTTAAATGGGGGACAGATGAAGAAAAGTTTATCACCATCTTTGGAACACG
AAGTGTGTCTCATTTGAGAAAGGTGTTTGACAAGTACATGACTATATCAGGATTTCAAATTGAGGAAACC
ATTGACCGCGAGACTTCTGGCAATTTAGAGCAACTACTCCTTGCTGTTGTGAAATCTATTCGAAGTATAC
CTGCCTACCTTGCAGAGACCCTCTATTATGCTATGAAGGGAGCTGGGACAGATGATCATACCCTCATCAG
AGTCATGGTTTCCAGGAGTGAGATTGATCTGTTTAACATCAGGAAGGAGTTTAGGAAGAATTTTGCCACC
TCTCTTTATTCCATGATTAAGGGAGATACATCTGGGGACTATAAGAAAGCTCTTCTGCTGCTCTGTGGAG
AAGATGACTACCCAGCTTTCTTGTACAAAGTTGGCATTATAAGAAAGCATTGCTTATCAATTTGTTGCAA
CGAACAGGTCACTATCAGTCAAAATAAAATCATTATTTGCCATCCAGCTGATATCCCCTATAGTGAGTCG
TATTACATGGTCATAGCTGTTTCCTGGCAGCTCTGGCCCGTGTCTCAAAATCTCTGATGTTACATTGCAC
AAGATAAAATAATATCATCATGAACAATAAAACTGTCTGCTTACATAAACAGTAATACAAGGGGTGTTAT
GAGCCATATTCAACGGGAAACGTCGAGGCCGCGATTAAATTCCAACATGGATGCTGATTTATATGGGTAT
AAATGGGCTCGCGATAATGTCGGGCAATCAGGTGCGACAATCTATCGCTTGTATGGGAAGCCCGATGCGC
CAGAGTTGTTTCTGAAACATGGCAAAGGTAGCGTTGCCAATGATGTTACAGATGAGATGGTCAGACTAAA
CTGGCTGACGGAATTTATGCCTCTTCCGACCATCAAGCATTTTATCCGTACTCCTGATGATGCATGGTTA
CTCACCACTGCGATCCCCGGAAAAACAGCATTCCAGGTATTAGAAGAATATCCTGATTCAGGTGAAAATA
TTGTTGATGCGCTGGCAGTGTTCCTGCGCCGGTTGCATTCGATTCCTGTTTGTAATTGTCCTTTTAACAG
CGATCGCGTATTTCGTCTCGCTCAGGCGCAATCACGAATGAATAACGGTTTGGTTGATGCGAGTGATTTT
GATGACGAGCGTAATGGCTGGCCTGTTGAACAAGTCTGGAAAGAAATGCATAAACTTTTGCCATTCTCAC
CGGATTCAGTCGTCACTCATGGTGATTTCTCACTTGATAACCTTATTTTTGACGAGGGGAAATTAATAGG
TTGTATTGATGTTGGACGAGTCGGAATCGCAGACCGATACCAGGATCTTGCCATCCTATGGAACTGCCTC
GGTGAGTTTTCTCCTTCATTACAGAAACGGCTTTTTCAAAAATATGGTATTGATAATCCTGATATGAATA
AATTGCAGTTTCATTTGATGCTCGATGAGTTTTTCTAATCAGAATTGGTTAATTGGTTGTAACACTGGCA
GAGCATTACGCTGACTTGACGGGACGGCGCAAGCTCATGACCAAAATCCCTTAACGTGAGTTACGCGTCG
TTCCACTGAGCGTCAGACCCCGTAGAAAAGATCAAAGGATCTTCTTGAGATCCTTTTTTTCTGCGCGTAA
TCTGCTGCTTGCAAACAAAAAAACCACCGCTACCAGCGGTGGTTTGTTTGCCGGATCAAGAGCTACCAAC
TCTTTTTCCGAAGGTAACTGGCTTCAGCAGAGCGCAGATACCAAATACTGTTCTTCTAGTGTAGCCGTAG
TTAGGCCACCACTTCAAGAACTCTGTAGCACCGCCTACATACCTCGCTCTGCTAATCCTGTTACCAGTGG
CTGCTGCCAGTGGCGATAAGTCGTGTCTTACCGGGTTGGACTCAAGACGATAGTTACCGGATAAGGCGCA
GCGGTCGGGCTGAACGGGGGGTTCGTGCACACAGCCCAGCTTGGAGCGAACGACCTACACCGAACTGAGA
TACCTACAGCGTGAGCTATGAGAAAGCGCCACGCTTCCCGAAGGGAGAAAGGCGGACAGGTATCCGGTAA
GCGGCAGGGTCGGAACAGGAGAGCGCACGAGGGAGCTTCCAGGGGGAAACGCCTGGTATCTTTATAGTCC
TGTCGGGTTTCGCCACCTCTGACTTGAGCGTCGATTTTTGTGATGCTCGTCAGGGGGGCGGAGCCTATGG
AAAAACGCCAGCAACGCGGCCTTTTTACGGTTCCTGGCCTTTTGCTGGCCTTTTGCTCACATGTT
Features (pLannotate 1.2.2; 10 found; start..end, strand, type, name):
    121..213     +  CDS            lacI (fragment): lac repressor; lacI; The lac repressor binds to the lac operator to inhibit transcription in E. coli. This inhibition can be relieved by adding lactose or isopropyl-β-D-thiogalactopyranoside (IPTG).
    268..295     -  terminator     rrnB T2 terminator: transcription terminator T2 from the E. coli rrnB gene
    427..470     +  terminator     rrnB T1 terminator: Escherichia coli rrnB; transcription terminator T1 from the E. coli rrnB gene
    517..553     -  CDS            lacZα (fragment): LacZα fragment of β-galactosidase; lacZ fragment
    569..668     +  protein_bind   attL1: mutant version of attL; recombination site for the Gateway® LR reaction LR Clonase™
    732..1688    +  CDS            ANXA5: ANXA5_HUMAN - Also known as ANX5, ENX2, PP4. Experimental evidence at protein level: Swiss-Prot protein existence level 1. This protein is an anticoagulant protein that acts as an indirect inhibitor of the thromboplastin-specific complex, which is involved in the blood coagulation cascade. From Homo sapiens (Human).
   1690..1789    -  protein_bind   attL2: mutant version of attL; recombination site for the Gateway® LR reaction LR Clonase™
   1807..1825    -  promoter       T7 promoter: promoter for bacteriophage T7 RNA polymerase
   1959..2768    +  CDS            KanR: aminoglycoside phosphotransferase; aph(3')-Ia; confers resistance to kanamycin in bacteria or G418 (Geneticin®) in eukaryotes
   2915..3503    +  rep_origin     ori: high-copy-number ColE1/pMB1/pBR322/pUC origin of replication
