[The description below was written by a language model from this plasmid's Addgene catalogue record and pLannotate feature annotations shown in this document.]
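Description:
pME-secAnxaV-NS is a 3,565 bp Gateway middle-entry clone built on the Invitrogen pDONR 221 backbone. It is propagated in E. coli from a high-copy ColE1/pUC-type origin and selected with kanamycin through the aph(3')-Ia KanR gene. Although the catalogue lists the vector type as mammalian expression, the annotated features show no eukaryotic promoter or polyadenylation signal, so the plasmid works as a donor of coding sequence rather than as an expression vector in its own right. The rrnB T1 and T2 terminators upstream of the cloning region are standard pDONR elements that insulate the insert from read-through transcription. The short lacI and lacZα fragments are backbone remnants, and a T7 promoter lies just outside attL2, pointing back toward the insert.

The payload sits between attL1 and attL2, the sites used by LR Clonase to move an insert into an attR-bearing destination vector. It consists of the human annexin A5 (ANXA5) coding sequence, described in the record as a secreted form with no stop codon. The roughly 60 bp between attL1 and the annotated ANXA5 CDS is unannotated and may hold the secretion signal, but the record does not identify the signal peptide used. ANXA5 ends immediately before attL2, which fits the "NS" design: with no stop codon, the open reading frame can be joined in frame to a C-terminal tag or fluorescent protein supplied by another Gateway component. The promoter is likewise provided by the recombination partners. Annexin V binds phosphatidylserine exposed on apoptotic cells. The associated publication concerns microglial engulfment of dying neurons in the zebrafish spinal cord, pointing to use in building secreted annexin V fusion reporters for labelling dying cells in vivo.
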