Addgene plasmid #67718: pME-secAnxaV-NS
Purpose: Gateway entry clone containing secreted human AnxaV with no stop codon
Depositing lab: Rob Parton. Depositing organization: University of Queensland, Institute for Molecular Bioscience. Publication: In vivo characterization of microglial engulfment of dying neurons in the zebrafish spinal cord. Morsch M, Radford R, Lee A, Don EK, Badrock AP, Hall TE, Cole NJ, Chung R. Front Cell Neurosci. 2015 Aug 31;9:321. doi: 10.3389/fncel.2015.00321. eCollection 2015. PubMed 26379496.
Backbone
  Vector backbone: pDONR 221
  Backbone manufacturer: Invitrogen
  Vector type: Mammalian Expression
Growth in bacteria
  Bacterial resistance: Kanamycin, 50 μg/mL
  Growth temperature: 37°C
  Growth strain: DH5alpha
  Copy number: High Copy
Gene/Insert
  Gene/Insert name: secAnxaV-NS
  Species: Synthetic
  Cloning method: Gateway Cloning
  Sequencing primers: 5′ M13F; 3′ M13R
Terms and licenses: Academic/Nonprofit Terms; Industry Terms: Not Available to Industry
How to cite: pME-secAnxaV-NS was a gift from Rob Parton (Addgene plasmid # 67718 ; http://n2t.net/addgene:67718 ; RRID:Addgene_67718)
