>Addgene plasmid #67718 | pME-secAnxaV-NS | addgene partial sequence | sequence record 124442 | M13-F20 5'-TGTAAAACGACGGCCAGT-3'
TTATTTTGACTGATAGTGACCTGTTCGTTGCAACAAATTGATGAGCAATGCTTTTTTATAATGCCAACTT
TGTACAAAAAAGCAGGCTGCCACCATGGTGCACAAGGTGCTGCTGGCCCTGTTCTTCATCTTCCTGGCCC
CCGCCGGCACCGCACAGGTTCTCAGAGGCACTGTGACTGACTTCCCTGGATTTGATGAGCGGGCTGATGC
AGAAACTCTTCGGAAGGCTATGAAAGGCTTGGGCACAGATGAGGAGAGCATCCTGACTCTGTTGACATCC
CGAAGTAATGCTCAGCGCCAGGAAATCTCTGCAGCTTTTAAGACTCTGTTTGGCAGGGATCTTCTGGATG
ACCTGAAATCAGAACTAACTGGAAAATTTGAAAAATTAATTGTGGCTCTGATGAAACCCTCTCGGCTTTA
TGATGCTTATGAACTGAAACATGCCTTGAAGGGAGCTGGAACAAATGAAAAAGTACTGACAGAAATTATT
GCTTCAAGGACACCTGAAGAACTGAGAGCCATCAAACAAGTTTATGAAGAAGAATATGGCTCAAGCCTGG
AAGATGACGTGGTGGGGGACACTTCAGGGTACTACCAGCGGATGTTGGTGGTTCTCCTTCAGGCTAACAG
AGACCCTGATGCTGGAATTGATGAAGCTCAAGTTGAACAAGATGCTCAGGCTTTATTTCAGGCTGGAGAA
CTTAAATGGGGGACAGATGAAGAAAAGTTTATCACCATCTTTGGAACACGAAGTGTGTCTCATTTGAGAA
AGGTGTTTGACAAGTACATGACTATATCAGGATTTCAAATTGAGGAAACCATTGACCGCGAGACTTCTGG
CAATTTAGAGCAACTACTCCTTGCTGTTGTGAA
