>Addgene plasmid #67718 | pME-secAnxaV-NS | addgene partial sequence | sequence record 124475 | M13-Rev 5'-CAGGAAACAGCTATGACC-3'
ATAATGATTTTATTTTGACTGATAGTGACCTGTTCGTTGCAACAAATTGATAAGCAATGCTTTCTTATAA
TGCCAACTTTGTACAAGAAAGCTGGGTAGTCATCTTCTCCACAGAGCAGCAGAAGAGCTTTCTTATAGTC
CCCAGATGTATCTCCCTTAATCATGGAATAAAGAGAGGTGGCAAAATTCTTCCTAAACTCCTTCCTGATG
TTAAACAGATCAATCTCACTCCTGGAAACCATGACTCTGATGAGGGTATGATCATCTGTCCCAGCTCCCT
TCATAGCATAATAGAGGGTCTCTGCAAGGTAGGCAGGTATACTTCGAATAGATTTCACAACAGCAAGGAG
TAGTTGCTCTAAATTGCCAGAAGTCTCGCGGTCAATGGTTTCCTCAATTTGAAATCCTGATATAGTCATG
TACTTGTCAAACACCTTTCTCAAATGAGACACACTTCGTGTTCCAAAGATGGTGATAAACTTTTCTTCAT
CTGTCCCCCATTTAAGTTCTCCAGCCTGAAATAAAGCCTGAGCATCTTGTTCAACTTGAGCTTCATCAAT
TCCAGCATCAGGGTCTCTGTTAGCCTGAAGGAGAACCACCAACATCCGCTGGTAGTACCCTGAAGTGTCC
CCCACCACGTCATCTTCCAGGCTTGAGCCATATTCTTCTTCATAAACTTGTTTGATGGCTCTCAGTTCTT
CAGGTGTCCTTGAAGCAATAATTTCTGTCAGTACTT
